Addgene plasmid #54858: TurboRFP-pBAD
Purpose: (Empty Backbone) Localization: Protein Expression Vector , Excitation: 553, Emission: 574
Depositing lab: Dmitriy Chudakov & Michael Davidson & Dorus Gadella. Depositing organization: Florida State University, Tallahassee. Publication: Bright monomeric red fluorescent protein with an extended fluorescence lifetime. Merzlyak EM, Goedhart J, Shcherbo D, Bulina ME, Shcheglov AS, Fradkov AF, Gaintzeva A, Lukyanov KA, Lukyanov S, Gadella TW, Chudakov DM. Nat Methods. 2007 Jul;4(7):555-7. Epub 2007 Jun 17. 10.1038/nmeth1062 PubMed 17572680.
Backbone
  Vector backbone: TurboRFP-pBAD
  Backbone size (bp): 4800
  Vector type: Bacterial Expression
  Tag / fusion protein: TurboRFP (C terminal on backbone); 6xHis (N terminal on backbone)
Growth in bacteria
  Bacterial resistance: Ampicillin, 100 μg/mL
  Growth temperature: 37°C
  Growth strain: DH5alpha
  Copy number: High Copy
Gene/Insert
  Gene/Insert name: None
  Tag / fusion protein: TurboRFP (C terminal on backbone); 6xHis (N terminal on backbone)
  Cloning method: Unknown
  Sequencing primers: 5′ pBAD-Fwd; 3′ pBAD-rev
Resource information
  A portion of this plasmid was derived from a plasmid made by: D.M. Chudakov and T.W.J. Gadella; PMID 17572680
Terms and licenses: Academic/Nonprofit Terms; Industry Terms
Depositor comments: Contains 6x-Histidine tag for protein purification. Excitation = 553; Emission = 574
How to cite: TurboRFP-pBAD was a gift from Dmitriy Chudakov & Michael Davidson & Dorus Gadella (Addgene plasmid # 54858 ; http://n2t.net/addgene:54858 ; RRID:Addgene_54858)
