[The description below was written by a language model from this plasmid's Addgene catalogue record.]
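Description:
TurboRFP-pBAD is a bacterial expression plasmid of about 4.8 kb, catalogued as an empty backbone, that carries the red fluorescent protein TurboRFP in a pBAD-type vector. It is maintained in standard E. coli cloning strains as a high-copy plasmid under ampicillin selection. The record gives no feature table, so the origin of replication and the exact regulatory elements are not explicitly listed. The pBAD name and the pBAD forward and reverse sequencing primers point to the arabinose-inducible araBAD promoter system, in which expression is normally controlled by the AraC regulator and switched on by adding L-arabinose. That inference rests on the vector name rather than on annotated features.

No separate insert is recorded, and the payload is the fluorescent protein built into the backbone. TurboRFP is listed as a C-terminal element and a 6xHis tag as an N-terminal element, so the expressed product is a histidine-tagged TurboRFP. The depositor notes that the tag is intended for protein purification, which would typically be done by immobilised metal affinity chromatography. The reported spectral properties are an excitation maximum of 553 nm and an emission maximum of 574 nm, placing the protein in the orange-red range.

The plasmid is described as a protein expression vector, suited to producing recombinant TurboRFP in bacteria for purification and in vitro or spectroscopic characterisation. It could also serve as a bacterial red fluorescence source or reference. The cloning method is recorded as unknown, and the record does not describe cloning sites for making fusions to other proteins.
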