>Addgene plasmid #54858 | TurboRFP-pBAD | depositor partial sequence | sequence record 85237 | insert sequence 2
CCTCAGATGCATTACCGCCACCAGTGCCATAACGATCGACGGATCTGCTACATTTTACATCTCCCGCCAT
TCAGAGAGAACCATGTCCAATTGCATCAGAACATGGCGTCATGGCTTTAACTGGCTTTTTCCGCTAACAA
CGGTAACCCGGTATTAAAAGGCATTTGTAACAAGCGGGACCAAAGGCCATGACAAAACGGGTAACAAAAG
TGTCTTTATCACGGCAGAAAAGTCACATTGATTATTTGCACGGCGTCACACTTTGCTATGCCATAGCATT
TTTATCCATAAGATTAGCGGATACTACTGACGCTTTTTATCGCAACTCTCTACTGTTTCTCCATACCCGT
TTTTTTGGGCTAGAAATAATTTTGTTTAACTTTAAGAAGGAGATATACATATGCGGGGTTCTCATCATCA
TCATCATCATGGTATGGCTAGCATGACTGGTGGACAGCAAATGGGTCGGGATCTGTACGAGAACCTGTAC
TTCCAGGGCTCGAGCATGAGCGAGCTGATCAAGGAGAACATGCACATGAAGCTGTACATGGAGGGCACCG
TGAACAACCACCACTTCAAGTGCACATCCGAGGGCGAAGGCAAGCCCTACGAGGGCACCCAGACCATGAA
GATCAAGGTGGTCGAGGGCGGCCCTCTCCCCTTCGCCTTCGACATCCTGGCTACCAGCTTCATGTACGGC
AGCAAAGCCTTCATCAACCACACCCAGGGCATCCCCGACTTCTTTAAGCAGTCCTTCCCTGAGGGCTTCA
CATGGGAGAGAATCACCACATACGAAGACGGGGGCGTGCTGACCGCTACCCAGGACACCAGCTTCCAGAA
CGGCTGCATCATCTACAACGTCAAGATCAACGGGGTGAACTTCCCATCCAACGGCCCTGTGATGCAGAAG
AAAACACGCGGCTGGGAGGCCAACACCGAGATGCTGTACCCCGCTGACGGCGGCCTGAGAGGCCACAGCC
AGATGGCCCTGAAGCTCGTGGGCGGGGGCTACCTGCACTGCTCCTTCAAGACCACATACAGATCCAAGAA
ACCCGCTAAGAACCTCAAGATGCCCGGCTTCCACTTCGTGGACCACAGACTGGAAAGAATCAAGGAGGCC
GACAAAGAGACCTACGTCGAGCAGCACGAGATGGCTGTGGCCAAGTACTGCGACCTCCCTAGCAAACTGG
GGCACAGATGAGAATTCGAAGCTTGGCTGTTTTGGCGGATGAGAGAAGATTTTCAGCCTGATACAGATTA
AATCAGAACGCAGAAGCGTCTGATAAAGCATGAG
