>Addgene plasmid #54858 | TurboRFP-pBAD | addgene partial sequence | sequence record 93588 | pBAD-F 5'-ATGCCATAGCATTTTTATCC-3'
TCGCAACTCTCTACTGTTTCTCCATACCCGTTTTTTTGGGCTAGAAATAATTTTGTTTAACTTTAAGAAG
GAGATATACATATGCGGGGTTCTCATCATCATCATCATCATGGTATGGCTAGCATGACTGGTGGACAGCA
AATGGGTCGGGATCTGTACGAGAACCTGTACTTCCAGGGCTCGAGCATGAGCGAGCTGATCAAGGAGAAC
ATGCACATGAAGCTGTACATGGAGGGCACCGTGAACAACCACCACTTCAAGTGCACATCCGAGGGCGAAG
GCAAGCCCTACGAGGGCACCCAGACCATGAAGATCAAGGTGGTCGAGGGCGGCCCTCTCCCCTTCGCCTT
CGACATCCTGGCTACCAGCTTCATGTACGGCAGCAAAGCCTTCATCAACCACACCCAGGGCATCCCCGAC
TTCTTTAAGCAGTCCTTCCCTGAGGGCTTCACATGGGAGAGAATCACCACATACGAAGACGGGGGCGTGC
TGACCGCTACCCAGGACACCAGCTTCCAGAACGGCTGCATCATCTACAACGTCAAGATCAACGGGGTGAA
CTTCCCATCCAACGGCCCTGTGATGCAGAAGAAAACACGCGGCTGGGAGGCCAACACCGAGATGCTGTAC
CCCGCTGACGGCGGCCTGAGAGGCCACAGCCAGATGGCCCTGAAGCTCGTGGGCGGGGGCTACCTGCACT
GCTCCTTCAAGACCACATACAGATCCAAGAAACCCGCTAAGAACCTCAAGATGCCCGGCTTCCACTTCGT
GGACCACAGACTGGAAAGAATCAAGGAGGCCGACAAAGAGACCTACGTCGAGCAGCACGAGATGGCTGTG
GCCAAGTACTGCGACCTCCCTAGCAA
